Addgene plasmid #222856: pCDNA3.1_Zeo_TetO_FLAG-AT1R
Purpose: Mammalian expression plasmid for FLAG-tagged AT1R
Depositing lab: Andrew Kruse. Depositing organization: Harvard Medical School. Publication: Antibodies expand the scope of angiotensin receptor pharmacology. Skiba MA, Sterling SM, Rawson S, Zhang S, Xu H, Jiang H, Nemeth GR, Gilman MSA, Hurley JD, Shen P, Staus DP, Kim J, McMahon C, Lehtinen MK, Rockman HA, Barth P, Wingler LM, Kruse AC. Nat Chem Biol. 2024 May 14. doi: 10.1038/s41589-024-01620-6. PubMed 38744986.
Backbone
  Vector backbone: pCDNA3.1_Zeo_TetO
  Vector type: Mammalian Expression
  Selectable markers: Zeocin
Growth in bacteria
  Bacterial resistance: Ampicillin, 100 μg/mL
  Growth temperature: 37°C
  Growth strain: DH5alpha
  Copy number: High Copy
Gene/Insert
  Gene/Insert name: AT1R
  Species: H. sapiens (human)
  Entrez Gene: AGTR1 (a.k.a. AG2S, AGTR1B, AT1, AT1AR, AT1B, AT1BR, AT1R, AT2R1, ATR1, HAT1R)
  Tag / fusion protein: FLAG (N terminal on insert)
  Cloning method: Gibson Cloning
Terms and licenses: Academic/Nonprofit Terms; Industry Terms: Not Available to Industry
Depositor comments: Additional references: McMahon C, Staus DP, Wingler LM, Wang J, Skiba MA, Elgeti M, Hubbell WL, Rockman HA, Kruse AC, Lefkowitz RJ. Synthetic nanobodies as angiotensin receptor blockers. Proc Natl Acad Sci U S A. 2020 Aug 18;117(33):20284-20291. doi: 10.1073/pnas.2009029117. Epub 2020 Aug 4. PMID: 32753386; PMCID: PMC7443875. Wingler LM, McMahon C, Staus DP, Lefkowitz RJ, Kruse AC. Distinctive Activation Mechanism for Angiotensin Receptor Revealed by a Synthetic Nanobody. Cell. 2019 Jan 24;176(3):479-490.e12. doi: 10.1016/j.cell.2018.12.006. Epub 2019 Jan 10. PMID: 30639100; PMCID: PMC6367718. Wingler LM, Skiba MA, McMahon C, Staus DP, Kleinhenz ALW, Suomivuori CM, Latorraca NR, Dror RO, Lefkowitz RJ, Kruse AC. Angiotensin and biased analogs induce structurally distinct active conformations within a GPCR. Science. 2020 Feb 21;367(6480):888-892. doi: 10.1126/science.aay9813. PMID: 32079768; PMCID: PMC7171558.
How to cite: pCDNA3.1_Zeo_TetO_FLAG-AT1R was a gift from Andrew Kruse (Addgene plasmid # 222856 ; http://n2t.net/addgene:222856 ; RRID:Addgene_222856)
