[The description below was written by a language model from this plasmid's Addgene catalogue record and pLannotate feature annotations shown in this document.]
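Description:
pCDNA3.1_Zeo_TetO_FLAG-AT1R is a 6.1 kb mammalian expression plasmid built on a pcDNA3.1-Zeo backbone modified with tetracycline operator sites. It carries the human angiotensin II type 1 receptor (AT1R, gene AGTR1), a G protein-coupled receptor, with an N-terminal FLAG epitope. In bacteria it replicates from a high-copy ColE1/pUC-type origin and is selected with ampicillin through the bla gene. An f1 origin is also present, along with small lac promoter/operator remnants typical of this backbone.

The expression cassette consists of the CMV immediate-early enhancer and promoter followed by two short annotated matches to tet operator sequence just upstream of the coding region. This layout resembles the CMV/TetO2 design, in which transcription is held off in cells expressing the Tet repressor and switched on by adding tetracycline or doxycycline. In cells lacking the repressor the promoter would be expected to act constitutively. The annotation shows a short FLAG-matching segment immediately before the AGTR1 open reading frame, consistent with the recorded N-terminal tag, and the transcript ends at the bovine growth hormone polyadenylation signal. The record does not say whether a signal peptide precedes the tag.

A separate cassette places the Sh ble gene under tandem SV40 early and EM7 promoters with an SV40 poly(A) signal, giving Zeocin resistance for selecting stable mammalian lines. The associated publications concern antibodies and nanobodies that modulate angiotensin receptor pharmacology and receptor conformations. This suggests the plasmid is used for inducible receptor expression, with the FLAG tag available for detection or affinity purification.
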