Features (pLannotate 1.2.2; 24 found; start..end, strand, type, name):
     28..80      -  misc_feature   bom (fragment): basis of mobility region from pBR322
    235..614     +  enhancer       CMV enhancer: human cytomegalovirus immediate early enhancer
    687..704     -  promoter       CMV promoter (fragment): human cytomegalovirus (CMV) immediate early promoter
    767..818     +  promoter       CMVd2 promoter: truncated human cytomegalovirus (CMV) immediate early promoter that yields moderately reduced expression relative to the full-length promoter
    820..839     +  promoter       PLtetO-1 promoter (fragment): modified phage lambda PL promoter with tet operator sites (Lutz and Bujard, 1997)
    841..860     +  promoter       PLtetO-1 promoter (fragment): modified phage lambda PL promoter with tet operator sites (Lutz and Bujard, 1997)
    868..893     +  promoter       tight TRE promoter (fragment): Tet-responsive promoter PTight, consisting of seven tet operator sequences followed by the minimal CMV promoter
    981..1003    +  CDS            3xFLAG (fragment): three tandem FLAG® epitope tags
   1005..2078    +  CDS            AGTR1: AGTR1_HUMAN - Also known as AGTR1A, AGTR1B, AT2R1, AT2R1B. Experimental evidence at protein level: Swiss-Prot protein existence level 1. (Microbial infection) During SARS coronavirus-2/SARS-CoV-2 infection, it is able to recognize and internalize the complex formed by secreted ACE2 and SARS-CoV-2 spike protein through DNM2/dynamin 2- dependent endocytosis. From Homo sapiens (Human).
   2125..2349    +  polyA_signal   bGH poly(A) signal: bovine growth hormone polyadenylation signal
   2353..2374    +  promoter       SV40 promoter (fragment): SV40 enhancer and early promoter
   2395..2823    +  rep_origin     f1 ori (sequence partly withheld): f1 bacteriophage origin of replication; arrow indicates direction of (+) strand synthesis
   2837..3166    +  promoter       SV40 promoter: SV40 enhancer and early promoter
   3214..3261    +  promoter       EM7 promoter: synthetic bacterial promoter&nbsp
   3280..3654    +  CDS            BleoR: antibiotic-binding protein; Sh ble from Streptoalloteichus hindustanus; confers resistance to bleomycin, phleomycin, and Zeocin™
   3664..3789    +  CDS            ble (fragment): BLE_KLEPN - Experimental evidence at protein level: Swiss-Prot protein existence level 1. Binding protein with a strong affinity to the bleomycin family of antibiotics. Binds to CL990; an antimitotic-antibiotic compound. From Klebsiella pneumoniae.
   3784..3905    +  polyA_signal   SV40 poly(A) signal: SV40 polyadenylation signal
   3978..3994    -  protein_bind   lac operator: The lac repressor binds to the lac operator to inhibit transcription in E. coli. This inhibition can be relieved by adding lactose or isopropyl-β-D-thiogalactopyranoside (IPTG). lac repressor encoded by lacI
   4002..4032    -  promoter       lac promoter: promoter for the E. coli lac operon
   4047..4068    -  protein_bind   CAP binding site: CAP binding activates transcription in the presence of cAMP. E. coli catabolite activator protein
   4081..4173    -  CDS            lacI (fragment): lac repressor; lacI; The lac repressor binds to the lac operator to inhibit transcription in E. coli. This inhibition can be relieved by adding lactose or isopropyl-β-D-thiogalactopyranoside (IPTG).
   4356..4944    -  rep_origin     ori: high-copy-number ColE1/pMB1/pBR322/pUC origin of replication
   5115..5975    -  CDS            AmpR: β-lactamase; bla; confers resistance to ampicillin, carbenicillin, and related antibiotics
   5976..6080    -  promoter       AmpR promoter: bla
>Addgene plasmid #222856 | pCDNA3.1_Zeo_TetO_FLAG-AT1R | addgene full sequence | sequence record 442063 | Addgene NGS Result
GACGGATCGGGAGATCTCCCGATCCCCTATGGTGCACTCTCAGTACAATCTGCTCTGATGCCGCATAGTT
AAGCCAGTATCTGCTCCCTGCTTGTGTGTTGGAGGTCGCTGAGTAGTGCGCGAGCAAAATTTAAGCTACA
ACAAGGCAAGGCTTGACCGACAATTGCATGAAGAATCTGCTTAGGGTTAGGCGTTTTGCGCTGCTTCGCG
ATGTACGGGCCAGATATACGCGTTGACATTGATTATTGACTAGTTATTAATAGTAATCAATTACGGGGTC
ATTAGTTCATAGCCCATATATGGAGTTCCGCGTTACATAACTTACGGTAAATGGCCCGCCTGGCTGACCG
CCCAACGACCCCCGCCCATTGACGTCAATAATGACGTATGTTCCCATAGTAACGCCAATAGGGATTTTCC
ATTGACGTCAATGGGTGGAGTATTTACGGTAAACTGCCCACTTGGCAGTACATCAAGTGTATCATATGCC
AAGTCCGCCCCCTATTGACGTCAATGACGGTAAATGGCCCGCCTGGCATTATGCCCAGTACATGACCTTA
CGGGACTTTCCTACTTGGCAGTACATCTACGTATTAGTCATCGCTATTACCATGGTGATGCGGTTTTGGC
AGTACACCAATGGGCGTGGATAGCGGTTTGACTCACGGGGATTTCCAAGTCTCCACCCCATTGACGTCAA
TGGGAGTTTGTTTTGGCACCAAAATCAACGGGACTTTCCAAAAAGTCGTAATAACCCCGCCCCGTTGACG
CAAATGGGCGGTAGGCGTGTACGGTGGGAGGTCTATATAAGCAGAGCTCTCCCTATCAGTGATAGAGATC
TCCCTATCAGTGATAGAGATCGTCGACGAGCTCGTTTAGTGAACCGTCAGATCTCTAGAAGCTGGGTACC
AGCTGCTAGCAAGCTTGCCACCATGAAGACGATCATCGCCCTGAGCTACATCTTCTGCCTGGTGTTCGCC
GACTACAAGGACGATGATGACAAAATTCTCAACTCTTCTACTGAAGATGGTATTAAAAGAATCCAAGATG
ATTGTCCCAAAGCTGGAAGGCATAATTACATATTTGTCATGATTCCTACTTTATACAGTATCATCTTTGT
GGTGGGAATATTTGGAAACAGCTTGGTGGTGATAGTCATTTACTTTTATATGAAGCTGAAGACTGTGGCC
AGTGTTTTTCTTTTGAATTTAGCACTGGCTGACTTATGCTTTTTACTGACTTTGCCACTATGGGCTGTCT
ACACAGCTATGGAATACCGCTGGCCCTTTGGCAATTACCTATGTAAGATTGCTTCAGCCAGCGTCAGTTT
CAACCTGTACGCTAGTGTGTTTCTACTCACGTGTCTCAGCATTGATCGATACCTGGCTATTGTTCACCCA
ATGAAGTCCCGCCTTCGACGCACAATGCTTGTAGCCAAAGTCACCTGCATCATCATTTGGCTGCTGGCAG
GCTTGGCCAGTTTGCCAGCTATAATCCATCGAAATGTATTTTTCATTGAGAACACCAATATTACAGTTTG
TGCTTTCCATTATGAGTCCCAAAATTCAACCCTTCCGATAGGGCTGGGCCTGACCAAAAATATACTGGGT
TTCCTGTTTCCTTTTCTGATCATTCTTACAAGTTATACTCTTATTTGGAAGGCCCTAAAGAAGGCTTATG
AAATTCAGAAGAACAAACCAAGAAATGATGATATTTTTAAGATAATTATGGCAATTGTGCTTTTCTTTTT
CTTTTCCTGGATTCCCCACCAAATATTCACTTTTCTGGATGTATTGATTCAACTAGGCATCATACGTGAC
TGTAGAATTGCAGATATTGTGGACACGGCCATGCCTATCACCATTTGTATAGCTTATTTTAACAATTGCC
TGAATCCTCTTTTTTATGGCTTTCTGGGGAAAAAATTTAAAAGATATTTTCTCCAGCTTCTAAAATATAT
TCCCCCAAAAGCCAAATCCCACTCAAACCTTTCAACAAAAATGAGCACGCTTTCCTACCGCCCCTCAGAT
AATGTAAGCTCATCCACCAAGAAGCCTGCACCATGTTTTGAGGTTGAGTGACTCGAGTCTAGAGGGCCCG
TTTAAACCCGCTGATCAGCCTCGACTGTGCCTTCTAGTTGCCAGCCATCTGTTGTTTGCCCCTCCCCCGT
GCCTTCCTTGACCCTGGAAGGTGCCACTCCCACTGTCCTTTCCTAATAAAATGAGGAAATTGCATCGCAT
TGTCTGAGTAGGTGTCATTCTATTCTGGGGGGTGGGGTGGGGCAGGACAGCAAGGGGGAGGATTGGGAAG
ACAATAGCAGGCATGCTGGGGATGCGGTGGGCTCTATGGCTTCTGAGGCGGAAAGAACCAGCTGGGGCTC
TAGGGGGTATCCCC
[124 nt withheld, positions 2395-2518]
C
[91 nt withheld, positions 2520-2610]
A
[49 nt withheld, positions 2612-2660]
CCTTTGACGTTGGAGTCCACGTTCTTT
[37 nt withheld, positions 2688-2724]
ACCCTATCTCGGTCTATTCTTTTGATTTATAAGGGATTTTGCCGATTTCGGCCTATTGGTTAAAAAATGA
GCTGATTTAACAAAAATTTAACGCGAATTAATTCTGTGGAATGTGTGTCAGTTAGGGTGTGGAAAGTCCC
CAGGCTCCCCAGCAGGCAGAAGTATGCAAAGCATGCATCTCAATTAGTCAGCAACCAGGTGTGGAAAGTC
CCCAGGCTCCCCAGCAGGCAGAAGTATGCAAAGCATGCATCTCAATTAGTCAGCAACCATAGTCCCGCCC
CTAACTCCGCCCATCCCGCCCCTAACTCCGCCCAGTTCCGCCCATTCTCCGCCCCATGGCTGACTAATTT
TTTTTATTTATGCAGAGGCCGAGGCCGCCTCTGCCTCTGAGCTATTCCAGAAGTAGTGAGGAGGCTTTTT
TGGAGGCCTAGGCTTTTGCAAAAAGCTCCCGGGAGCTTGTATATCCATTTTCGGATCTGATCAGCACGTG
TTGACAATTAATCATCGGCATAGTATATCGGCATAGTATAATACGACAAGGTGAGGAACTAAACCATGGC
CAAGTTGACCAGTGCCGTTCCGGTGCTCACCGCGCGCGACGTCGCCGGAGCGGTCGAGTTCTGGACCGAC
CGGCTCGGGTTCTCCCGGGACTTCGTGGAGGACGACTTCGCCGGTGTGGTCCGGGACGACGTGACCCTGT
TCATCAGCGCGGTCCAGGACCAGGTGGTGCCGGACAACACCCTGGCCTGGGTGTGGGTGCGCGGCCTGGA
CGAGCTGTACGCCGAGTGGTCGGAGGTCGTGTCCACGAACTTCCGGGACGCCTCCGGGCCGGCCATGACC
GAGATCGGCGAGCAGCCGTGGGGGCGGGAGTTCGCCCTGCGCGACCCGGCCGGCAACTGCGTGCACTTCG
TGGCCGAGGAGCAGGACTGACACGTGCTACGAGATTTCGATTCCACCGCCGCCTTCTATGAAAGGTTGGG
CTTCGGAATCGTTTTCCGGGACGCCGGCTGGATGATCCTCCAGCGCGGGGATCTCATGCTGGAGTTCTTC
GCCCACCCCAACTTGTTTATTGCAGCTTATAATGGTTACAAATAAAGCAATAGCATCACAAATTTCACAA
ATAAAGCATTTTTTTCACTGCATTCTAGTTGTGGTTTGTCCAAACTCATCAATGTATCTTATCATGTCTG
TATACCGTCGACCTCTAGCTAGAGCTTGGCGTAATCATGGTCATAGCTGTTTCCTGTGTGAAATTGTTAT
CCGCTCACAATTCCACACAACATACGAGCCGGAAGCATAAAGTGTAAAGCCTGGGGTGCCTAATGAGTGA
GCTAACTCACATTAATTGCGTTGCGCTCACTGCCCGCTTTCCAGTCGGGAAACCTGTCGTGCCAGCTGCA
TTAATGAATCGGCCAACGCGCGGGGAGAGGCGGTTTGCGTATTGGGCGCTCTTCCGCTTCCTCGCTCACT
GACTCGCTGCGCTCGGTCGTTCGGCTGCGGCGAGCGGTATCAGCTCACTCAAAGGCGGTAATACGGTTAT
CCACAGAATCAGGGGATAACGCAGGAAAGAACATGTGAGCAAAAGGCCAGCAAAAGGCCAGGAACCGTAA
AAAGGCCGCGTTGCTGGCGTTTTTCCATAGGCTCCGCCCCCCTGACGAGCATCACAAAAATCGACGCTCA
AGTCAGAGGTGGCGAAACCCGACAGGACTATAAAGATACCAGGCGTTTCCCCCTGGAAGCTCCCTCGTGC
GCTCTCCTGTTCCGACCCTGCCGCTTACCGGATACCTGTCCGCCTTTCTCCCTTCGGGAAGCGTGGCGCT
TTCTCATAGCTCACGCTGTAGGTATCTCAGTTCGGTGTAGGTCGTTCGCTCCAAGCTGGGCTGTGTGCAC
GAACCCCCCGTTCAGCCCGACCGCTGCGCCTTATCCGGTAACTATCGTCTTGAGTCCAACCCGGTAAGAC
ACGACTTATCGCCACTGGCAGCAGCCACTGGTAACAGGATTAGCAGAGCGAGGTATGTAGGCGGTGCTAC
AGAGTTCTTGAAGTGGTGGCCTAACTACGGCTACACTAGAAGAACAGTATTTGGTATCTGCGCTCTGCTG
AAGCCAGTTACCTTCGGAAAAAGAGTTGGTAGCTCTTGATCCGGCAAACAAACCACCGCTGGTAGCGGTG
GTTTTTTTGTTTGCAAGCAGCAGATTACGCGCAGAAAAAAAGGATCTCAAGAAGATCCTTTGATCTTTTC
TACGGGGTCTGACGCTCAGTGGAACGAAAACTCACGTTAAGGGATTTTGGTCATGAGATTATCAAAAAGG
ATCTTCACCTAGATCCTTTTAAATTAAAAATGAAGTTTTAAATCAATCTAAAGTATATATGAGTAAACTT
GGTCTGACAGTTACCAATGCTTAATCAGTGAGGCACCTATCTCAGCGATCTGTCTATTTCGTTCATCCAT
AGTTGCCTGACTCCCCGTCGTGTAGATAACTACGATACGGGAGGGCTTACCATCTGGCCCCAGTGCTGCA
ATGATACCGCGAGACCCACGCTCACCGGCTCCAGATTTATCAGCAATAAACCAGCCAGCCGGAAGGGCCG
AGCGCAGAAGTGGTCCTGCAACTTTATCCGCCTCCATCCAGTCTATTAATTGTTGCCGGGAAGCTAGAGT
AAGTAGTTCGCCAGTTAATAGTTTGCGCAACGTTGTTGCCATTGCTACAGGCATCGTGGTGTCACGCTCG
TCGTTTGGTATGGCTTCATTCAGCTCCGGTTCCCAACGATCAAGGCGAGTTACATGATCCCCCATGTTGT
GCAAAAAAGCGGTTAGCTCCTTCGGTCCTCCGATCGTTGTCAGAAGTAAGTTGGCCGCAGTGTTATCACT
CATGGTTATGGCAGCACTGCATAATTCTCTTACTGTCATGCCATCCGTAAGATGCTTTTCTGTGACTGGT
GAGTACTCAACCAAGTCATTCTGAGAATAGTGTATGCGGCGACCGAGTTGCTCTTGCCCGGCGTCAATAC
GGGATAATACCGCGCCACATAGCAGAACTTTAAAAGTGCTCATCATTGGAAAACGTTCTTCGGGGCGAAA
ACTCTCAAGGATCTTACCGCTGTTGAGATCCAGTTCGATGTAACCCACTCGTGCACCCAACTGATCTTCA
GCATCTTTTACTTTCACCAGCGTTTCTGGGTGAGCAAAAACAGGAAGGCAAAATGCCGCAAAAAAGGGAA
TAAGGGCGACACGGAAATGTTGAATACTCATACTCTTCCTTTTTCAATATTATTGAAGCATTTATCAGGG
TTATTGTCTCATGAGCGGATACATATTTGAATGTATTTAGAAAAATAAACAAATAGGGGTTCCGCGCACA
TTTCCCCGAAAAGTGCCACCTGACGTC
